LOCUS       Exported 5415 bp ds-DNA circular SYN 12-MAY-2021
DEFINITION  Homology arms and mTagRFPT-linker sequence for N-terminus tagging of
            human CETN2.
ACCESSION   .
VERSION     .
KEYWORDS    AICSDP-22:CETN2-mTagRFP-T
SOURCE      synthetic DNA construct
  ORGANISM  synthetic DNA construct
REFERENCE   1 (bases 1 to 5415)
  AUTHORS   Allen Institute for Cell Science
  TITLE     Allen Institute for Cell Science Plasmids
  JOURNAL   Unpublished
REFERENCE   2 (bases 1 to 5415)
  AUTHORS   .
  TITLE     Direct Submission
  JOURNAL   Exported May 12, 2021 from SnapGene Server 1.1.58
            http://www.snapgene.com
FEATURES             Location/Qualifiers
     source          1..5415
                     /organism="synthetic DNA construct"
                     /mol_type="other DNA"
     primer_bind     56..75
                     /label=pBR322ori-F
                     /note="pBR322 origin, forward primer"
     primer_bind     309..326
                     /label=L4440
                     /note="L4440 vector, forward primer"
     protein_bind    443..464
                     /label=CAP binding site
                     /bound_moiety="E. coli catabolite activator protein"
                     /note="CAP binding activates transcription in the presence
                     of cAMP."
     promoter        479..509
                     /label=lac promoter
                     /note="promoter for the E. coli lac operon"
     protein_bind    517..533
                     /label=lac operator
                     /bound_moiety="lac repressor encoded by lacI"
                     /note="The lac repressor binds to the lac operator to
                     inhibit transcription in E. coli. This inhibition can be
                     relieved by adding lactose or
                     isopropyl-beta-D-thiogalactopyranoside (IPTG)."
     primer_bind     522..544
                     /label=M13/pUC Reverse
                     /note="In lacZ gene"
     primer_bind     541..557
                     /label=M13 rev
                     /note="common sequencing primer, one of multiple similar
                     variants"
     primer_bind     541..557
                     /label=M13 Reverse
                     /note="In lacZ gene. Also called M13-rev"
     CDS             complement(1607..2335)
                     /codon_start=1
                     /product="photostable variant of TagRFP (Shaner et al.,
                     2008)"
                     /label=TagRFP-T
                     /translation="VSKGEELIKENMHMKLYMEGTVNNHHFKCTSEGEGKPYEGTQTMR
                     IKVVEGGPLPFAFDILATSFMYGSRTFINHTQGIPDFFKQSFPEGFTWERVTTYEDGGV
                     LTATQDTSLQDGCLIYNVKIRGVNFPSNGPVMQKKTLGWEANTEMLYPADGGLEGRTDM
                     ALKLVGGGHLICNFKTTYRSKKPAKNLKMPGVYYVDHRLERIKEADKETYVEQHEVAVA
                     RYCDLPSKLGHKLNGMDELYK"
     primer_bind     complement(3356..3373)
                     /label=M13 Forward
                     /note="In lacZ gene. Also called M13-F20 or M13 (-21)
                     Forward"
     primer_bind     complement(3356..3372)
                     /label=M13 fwd
                     /note="common sequencing primer, one of multiple similar
                     variants"
     primer_bind     complement(3365..3387)
                     /label=M13/pUC Forward
                     /note="In lacZ gene"
     primer_bind     complement(3581..3600)
                     /label=pRS-marker
                     /note="pRS vectors, use to sequence yeast selectable
                     marker"
     primer_bind     3700..3722
                     /label=pGEX 3'
                     /note="pGEX vectors, reverse primer"
     primer_bind     complement(3760..3778)
                     /label=pBRforEco
                     /note="pBR322 vectors, upsteam of EcoRI site, forward
                     primer"
     promoter        3846..3950
                     /gene="bla"
                     /label=AmpR promoter
     CDS             3951..4811
                     /codon_start=1
                     /gene="bla"
                     /product="beta-lactamase"
                     /label=AmpR
                     /note="confers resistance to ampicillin, carbenicillin, and
                     related antibiotics"
                     /translation="MSIQHFRVALIPFFAAFCLPVFAHPETLVKVKDAEDQLGARVGYI
                     ELDLNSGKILESFRPEERFPMMSTFKVLLCGAVLSRIDAGQEQLGRRIHYSQNDLVEYS
                     PVTEKHLTDGMTVRELCSAAITMSDNTAANLLLTTIGGPKELTAFLHNMGDHVTRLDRW
                     EPELNEAIPNDERDTTMPVAMATTLRKLLTGELLTLASRQQLIDWMEADKVAGPLLRSA
                     LPAGWFIADKSGAGERGSRGIIAALGPDGKPSRIVVIYTTGSQATMDERNRQIAEIGAS
                     LIKHW"
     primer_bind     complement(4169..4188)
                     /label=Amp-R
                     /note="Ampicillin resistance gene, reverse primer"
     rep_origin      4982..155
                     /direction=RIGHT
                     /label=ori
                     /note="high-copy-number ColE1/pMB1/pBR322/pUC origin of
                     replication"
ORIGIN
        1 ggtatccggt aagcggcagg gtcggaacag gagagcgcac gagggagctt ccagggggaa
       61 acgcctggta tctttatagt cctgtcgggt ttcgccacct ctgacttgag cgtcgatttt
      121 tgtgatgctc gtcagggggg cggagcctat ggaaaaacgc cagcaacgcg gcctttttac
      181 ggttcctggc cttttgctgg ccttttgctc acatgttctt tcctgcgtta tcccctgatt
      241 ctgtggataa ccgtattacc gcctttgagt gagctgatac cgctcgccgc agccgaacga
      301 ccgagcgcag cgagtcagtg agcgaggaag cggaagagcg cccaatacgc aaaccgcctc
      361 tccccgcgcg ttggccgatt cattaatgca gctggcacga caggtttccc gactggaaag
      421 cgggcagtga gcgcaacgca attaatgtga gttagctcac tcattaggca ccccaggctt
      481 tacactttat gcttccggct cgtatgttgt gtggaattgt gagcggataa caatttcaca
      541 caggaaacag ctatgaccat gattacgcca agctcggcgc gccattggga tcaggtcacc
      601 ctttcctttt taacaatgta actcgagtct agacttgcgg caagtgtcag gaagcccatt
      661 ttggcctcaa agaaacacca ggcaagccag gcactccatc caaggtgacg tttgctacct
      721 atcgctatat ctctccctat cccatatcta tttcctaact gatttggaat tctgtgggaa
      781 gaggtatctg cttggaagtc ttgagaaaga agcacaaggg cttgttttgg gagcccaaag
      841 taacatgatg ggagggcagg cctcctgatg cagttgctac ctggactgct ctgtggtcac
      901 atgactgttt taacaggaag acgccatgga cctctgcaga tgactggggc tccataccat
      961 gataattgtc ttagctactt accattttct gggtcatcac agttaaaaag tcaccaaagt
     1021 tcatttttcc tgtcccttcc ttatcaattt cacttatcat tttcttaatt tcttctttct
     1081 tgggttcaaa gcccagggcc ctcattgcca cctataaaga aaacaggatc gtctcaataa
     1141 gcacatctaa agtagcagga gcaaaaataa cagtgttgag agcattaagc cagcatctga
     1201 tgtggtcatg ttaatatgat tggggaacac tatgacattg atctaattga tatttgcaat
     1261 caattttatt gaataatact caaagtaagt aaagacagga aaacagcaca gtacaacctc
     1321 ccctgttact tactgcaggg agaagagggc aaaaggggta gagaggtgat agggagatga
     1381 caaggaagag gcagaggaaa ggaagggcag tacggcagga atgcacagag cttgccttca
     1441 gttctttaac atctatggtg ccagttccat ccgcatcgaa aagatcaaaa gcttcccgga
     1501 tctcctgctt ttgctcttca gtaagctcag gcttaggact cattcttttt cgctgagaac
     1561 ttgatgccat gtttgccttt ttgaaattgg agcttctcag gccgctcttg tacagctcgt
     1621 ccatgccatt aagtttgtgc cccagtttgc tagggaggtc gcagtatctg gccacagcca
     1681 cctcgtgctg ctcgacgtag gtctctttgt cggcctcctt gattctttcc agtctgtggt
     1741 ccacatagta gacgccgggc atcttgaggt tcttagcggg tttcttggat ctgtatgtgg
     1801 tcttgaagtt gcagatcagg tggcccccgc ccacgagctt cagggccatg tcggttctgc
     1861 cttccaggcc gccgtcagcg gggtacagca tctcggtgtt ggcctcccag ccgagtgttt
     1921 tcttctgcat cacagggccg ttggatggga agttcacccc tctgatcttg acgttgtaga
     1981 tgaggcagcc gtcctggagg ctggtgtcct gggtagcggt cagcacgccc ccgtcttcgt
     2041 atgtggtgac tctctcccat gtgaagccct cagggaagga ctgcttaaag aaatcgggga
     2101 tgccctgggt gtggttgatg aaggttctgc tgccgtacat gaagctggta gccaggatgt
     2161 cgaaggcgaa ggggagaggg ccgccctcga ccaccttgat tctcatggtc tgggtgccct
     2221 cgtagggctt gccttcgccc tcggatgtgc acttgaagtg gtggttgttc acggtgccct
     2281 ccatgtacag cttcatgtgc atgttctcct taatcagctc ttcgccctta gacacggcct
     2341 ttatatgtta tgcaatacac aagcacaata atatatcata cagtccatat ttacataaca
     2401 tagttacaga cacccatatg tatttttaaa gtcatttata taaccaattc caaagctttg
     2461 cttaaaaaga aagataacag ggtttactgg caagaacaat gaatctttcc atgaacttct
     2521 acccctccct tttctttact gttgtttcta gaagcaggga gatcacttgt tcagtaagga
     2581 cacctcttac tgaaaatcat cccaaaagag agccagtcaa gaagatgact gtgaataact
     2641 agagataatc agctcttccc gaacgtgggg atcctggttc tgaaaacagt cttacgatgc
     2701 ccactcccag tactcccctt cccagtaagt actccgactt cccaattact tctagatttg
     2761 gccaaatatt agtaagttgt taagatgtat attgtgtcag taccgagtaa taaaactcaa
     2821 tccatctggc accttcgtgc cttctccaag aagctaaagc atcccctgaa tgcccctgta
     2881 tttaaattgt aaaaaacatt gtaacagaac acgatacacc ttttcccagc tgtgtgtgga
     2941 aattttggca gaatgaggag gccagggggc caaggtctga gagagtcagg ggcctgtgag
     3001 ggattcgagt cttttttgcc cagggaggtt caccgagggg atcagggaat gcaaggggag
     3061 cccgaggggc gggtgtgggc ctgttgtggg tgaagaggag gcagcagcga agcgcaggcc
     3121 cagtaggttg gttagcgtct gtaccctact ctcccgggaa agagctcaaa ggaaagactg
     3181 gtgcgctaaa gccgagaaag gcgcaggaga ggcggcgtgg ccgagctggg gcctgggaag
     3241 ggctcagccg ctgggcgtgg ggcgcgacag agcggcagca ctcaccatag ccaaaggagt
     3301 ccgctgccgg ttgttaggca accgacgtgt acactatccc aatacgcgtc aattcactgg
     3361 ccgtcgtttt acaacgtcgt gactgggaaa accctggcgt tacccaactt aatcgccttg
     3421 cagcacatcc ccctttcgcc agctggcgta atagcgaaga ggcccgcacc gatcgccctt
     3481 cccaacagtt gcgcagcctg aatggcgaat ggcgcctgat gcggtatttt ctccttacgc
     3541 atctgtgcgg tatttcacac cgcatatggt gcactctcag tacaatctgc tctgatgccg
     3601 catagttaag ccagccccga cacccgccaa cacccgctga cgcgccctga cgggcttgtc
     3661 tgctcccggc atccgcttac agacaagctg tgaccgtctc cgggagctgc atgtgtcaga
     3721 ggttttcacc gtcatcaccg aaacgcgcga gacgaaaggg cctcgtgata cgcctatttt
     3781 tataggttaa tgtcatgata ataatggttt cttagacgtc aggtggcact tttcggggaa
     3841 atgtgcgcgg aacccctatt tgtttatttt tctaaataca ttcaaatatg tatccgctca
     3901 tgagacaata accctgataa atgcttcaat aatattgaaa aaggaagagt atgagtattc
     3961 aacatttccg tgtcgccctt attccctttt ttgcggcatt ttgccttcct gtttttgctc
     4021 acccagaaac gctggtgaaa gtaaaagatg ctgaagatca gttgggtgca cgagtgggtt
     4081 acatcgaact ggatctcaac agcggtaaga tccttgagag ttttcgcccc gaagaacgtt
     4141 ttccaatgat gagcactttt aaagttctgc tatgtggcgc ggtattatcc cgtattgacg
     4201 ccgggcaaga gcaactcggt cgccgcatac actattctca gaatgacttg gttgagtact
     4261 caccagtcac agaaaagcat cttacggatg gcatgacagt aagagaatta tgcagtgctg
     4321 ccataaccat gagtgataac actgcggcca acttacttct gacaacgatc ggaggaccga
     4381 aggagctaac cgcttttttg cacaacatgg gggatcatgt aactcgcctt gatcgttggg
     4441 aaccggagct gaatgaagcc ataccaaacg acgagcgtga caccacgatg cctgtagcaa
     4501 tggcaacaac gttgcgcaaa ctattaactg gcgaactact tactctagct tcccggcaac
     4561 aattaataga ctggatggag gcggataaag ttgcaggacc acttctgcgc tcggcccttc
     4621 cggctggctg gtttattgct gataaatctg gagccggtga gcgtgggtct cgcggtatca
     4681 ttgcagcact ggggccagat ggtaagccct cccgtatcgt agttatctac acgacgggga
     4741 gtcaggcaac tatggatgaa cgaaatagac agatcgctga gataggtgcc tcactgatta
     4801 agcattggta actgtcagac caagtttact catatatact ttagattgat ttaaaacttc
     4861 atttttaatt taaaaggatc taggtgaaga tcctttttga taatctcatg accaaaatcc
     4921 cttaacgtga gttttcgttc cactgagcgt cagaccccgt agaaaagatc aaaggatctt
     4981 cttgagatcc tttttttctg cgcgtaatct gctgcttgca aacaaaaaaa ccaccgctac
     5041 cagcggtggt ttgtttgccg gatcaagagc taccaactct ttttccgaag gtaactggct
     5101 tcagcagagc gcagatacca aatactgttc ttctagtgta gccgtagtta ggccaccact
     5161 tcaagaactc tgtagcaccg cctacatacc tcgctctgct aatcctgtta ccagtggctg
     5221 ctgccagtgg cgataagtcg tgtcttaccg ggttggactc aagacgatag ttaccggata
     5281 aggcgcagcg gtcgggctga acggggggtt cgtgcacaca gcccagcttg gagcgaacga
     5341 cctacaccga actgagatac ctacagcgtg agctatgaga aagcgccacg cttcccgaag
     5401 ggagaaaggc ggaca
//
