[The description below was written by a language model from this plasmid's Addgene catalogue record and the feature table of its GenBank file.]
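Description:
AICSDP-22:CETN2-mTagRFP-T is a 5,415 bp CRISPR/Cas9 donor template plasmid built on the pUC57 cloning backbone and designed for homology-directed knock-in at the human CETN2 (centrin 2) locus. It is maintained in E. coli through the high-copy ColE1/pUC origin of replication and selected with ampicillin via the bla (AmpR) gene under its own promoter. The remaining annotated backbone elements are the lac promoter, operator and CAP binding site, along with the M13 primer sites that flank the cloning region. These are remnants of the pUC lacZ cassette and play no role in the editing function.

The 2,744 bp insert sits between the M13 sites and consists of human CETN2 homology arms surrounding the coding sequence for mTagRFP-T, a photostable variant of the red fluorescent protein TagRFP, followed by a short five-residue linker. The TagRFP-T coding sequence is annotated on the complementary strand relative to the map numbering; the homology arms themselves are not annotated as separate features. No mammalian promoter is annotated. Although catalogued under mammalian expression, the plasmid therefore appears to act as a repair template, with the fusion expressed from the endogenous CETN2 regulatory elements once the tag is integrated in frame at the N-terminus. The arms carry point mutations that disrupt the crRNA binding sites, preventing Cas9 from cutting the donor or re-cutting the edited allele.

The depositor used it with locus-specific CRISPR/Cas9 reagents to tag endogenous CETN2 in WTC human induced pluripotent stem cells. The depositor also notes that edited populations can show variable fluorescence intensity, likely reflecting editing precision, so sorting, subcloning and PCR-based screening are recommended to identify precisely edited clones.
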