Addgene plasmid #101781: AICSDP-22:CETN2-mTagRFP-T
Purpose: Homology arms and mTagRFPT-linker sequence for N-terminus tagging of human CETN2
Depositing lab: Allen Institute for Cell Science. Depositing organization: Allen Institute.
Backbone
  Vector backbone: pUC57
  Vector type: Mammalian Expression, CRISPR ; Donor Template
Growth in bacteria
  Bacterial resistance: Ampicillin, 100 μg/mL
  Growth temperature: 37°C
  Growth strain: DH5alpha
  Copy number: High Copy
Gene/Insert
  Gene/Insert name: CETN2 Homology Arms with mTagRFPT-linker (alt names: CETN2; CEN2)
  Species: H. sapiens (human)
  Insert size (bp): 2744
  Mutation: homology arms contain point mutations to disrupt crRNA binding sites used
  Entrez Gene: CETN2 (a.k.a. CALT, CEN2)
  Tag / fusion protein: mTagRFPT-linker (N terminal on backbone)
  Cloning method: Unknown
  Sequencing primers: 5′ unknown
Terms and licenses: Academic/Nonprofit Terms; Industry Terms
Depositor comments: This plasmid has been used with locus-specific CRISPR/Cas9 to add a mTagRFP-T tag to the N-terminus of human CETN2 in WTC human induced pluripotent stem cells by the Allen Institute for Cell Science. Linker (AA) sequence: SGLRS. After protein tagging using this donor template plasmid and CRISPR/Cas9 reagents, transfected cells may exhibit varying intensity levels of fluorescence, likely due to editing precision. To obtain cells of uniform intensity levels, see our protocol for fluorescence-assisted cell sorting and subcloning of transfected cells (https://www.allencell.org/instructional-videos-and-tutorials-for-cell-methods.html) Further, we recommend PCR-based assays for identifying precisely edited clones as previously described (https://www.molbiolcell.org/doi/abs/10.1091/mbc.e17-03-0209) For more information on the entire plasmid collection, please see https://www.addgene.org/allen-institute-cell-science/ .
How to cite: AICSDP-22:CETN2-mTagRFP-T was a gift from Allen Institute for Cell Science (Addgene plasmid # 101781 ; http://n2t.net/addgene:101781 ; RRID:Addgene_101781)
