>Addgene plasmid #101781 | AICSDP-22:CETN2-mTagRFP-T | depositor partial sequence | sequence record 192494 | CETN2 Homology Arms and mTagRFPT-linker
AGTGTACACGTCGGTTGCCTAACAACCGGCAGCGGACTCCTTTGGCTATGGTGAGTGCTGCCGCTCTGTC
GCGCCCCACGCCCAGCGGCTGAGCCCTTCCCAGGCCCCAGCTCGGCCACGCCGCCTCTCCTGCGCCTTTC
TCGGCTTTAGCGCACCAGTCTTTCCTTTGAGCTCTTTCCCGGGAGAGTAGGGTACAGACGCTAACCAACC
TACTGGGCCTGCGCTTCGCTGCTGCCTCCTCTTCACCCACAACAGGCCCACACCCGCCCCTCGGGCTCCC
CTTGCATTCCCTGATCCCCTCGGTGAACCTCCCTGGGCAAAAAAGACTCGAATCCCTCACAGGCCCCTGA
CTCTCTCAGACCTTGGCCCCCTGGCCTCCTCATTCTGCCAAAATTTCCACACACAGCTGGGAAAAGGTGT
ATCGTGTTCTGTTACAATGTTTTTTACAATTTAAATACAGGGGCATTCAGGGGATGCTTTAGCTTCTTGG
AGAAGGCACGAAGGTGCCAGATGGATTGAGTTTTATTACTCGGTACTGACACAATATACATCTTAACAAC
TTACTAATATTTGGCCAAATCTAGAAGTAATTGGGAAGTCGGAGTACTTACTGGGAAGGGGAGTACTGGG
AGTGGGCATCGTAAGACTGTTTTCAGAACCAGGATCCCCACGTTCGGGAAGAGCTGATTATCTCTAGTTA
TTCACAGTCATCTTCTTGACTGGCTCTCTTTTGGGATGATTTTCAGTAAGAGGTGTCCTTACTGAACAAG
TGATCTCCCTGCTTCTAGAAACAACAGTAAAGAAAAGGGAGGGGTAGAAGTTCATGGAAAGATTCATTGT
TCTTGCCAGTAAACCCTGTTATCTTTCTTTTTAAGCAAAGCTTTGGAATTGGTTATATAAATGACTTTAA
AAATACATATGGGTGTCTGTAACTATGTTATGTAAATATGGACTGTATGATATATTATTGTGCTTGTGTA
TTGCATAACATATAAAGGCCGTGTCTAAGGGCGAAGAGCTGATTAAGGAGAACATGCACATGAAGCTGTA
CATGGAGGGCACCGTGAACAACCACCACTTCAAGTGCACATCCGAGGGCGAAGGCAAGCCCTACGAGGGC
ACCCAGACCATGAGAATCAAGGTGGTCGAGGGCGGCCCTCTCCCCTTCGCCTTCGACATCCTGGCTACCA
GCTTCATGTACGGCAGCAGAACCTTCATCAACCACACCCAGGGCATCCCCGATTTCTTTAAGCAGTCCTT
CCCTGAGGGCTTCACATGGGAGAGAGTCACCACATACGAAGACGGGGGCGTGCTGACCGCTACCCAGGAC
ACCAGCCTCCAGGACGGCTGCCTCATCTACAACGTCAAGATCAGAGGGGTGAACTTCCCATCCAACGGCC
CTGTGATGCAGAAGAAAACACTCGGCTGGGAGGCCAACACCGAGATGCTGTACCCCGCTGACGGCGGCCT
GGAAGGCAGAACCGACATGGCCCTGAAGCTCGTGGGCGGGGGCCACCTGATCTGCAACTTCAAGACCACA
TACAGATCCAAGAAACCCGCTAAGAACCTCAAGATGCCCGGCGTCTACTATGTGGACCACAGACTGGAAA
GAATCAAGGAGGCCGACAAAGAGACCTACGTCGAGCAGCACGAGGTGGCTGTGGCCAGATACTGCGACCT
CCCTAGCAAACTGGGGCACAAACTTAATGGCATGGACGAGCTGTACAAGAGCGGCCTGAGAAGCTCCAAT
TTCAAAAAGGCAAACATGGCATCAAGTTCTCAGCGAAAAAGAATGAGTCCTAAGCCTGAGCTTACTGAAG
AGCAAAAGCAGGAGATCCGGGAAGCTTTTGATCTTTTCGATGCGGATGGAACTGGCACCATAGATGTTAA
AGAACTGAAGGCAAGCTCTGTGCATTCCTGCCGTACTGCCCTTCCTTTCCTCTGCCTCTTCCTTGTCATC
TCCCTATCACCTCTCTACCCCTTTTGCCCTCTTCTCCCTGCAGTAAGTAACAGGGGAGGTTGTACTGTGC
TGTTTTCCTGTCTTTACTTACTTTGAGTATTATTCAATAAAATTGATTGCAAATATCAATTAGATCAATG
TCATAGTGTTCCCCAATCATATTAACATGACCACATCAGATGCTGGCTTAATGCTCTCAACACTGTTATT
TTTGCTCCTGCTACTTTAGATGTGCTTATTGAGACGATCCTGTTTTCTTTATAGGTGGCAATGAGGGCCC
TGGGCTTTGAACCCAAGAAAGAAGAAATTAAGAAAATGATAAGTGAAATTGATAAGGAAGGGACAGGAAA
AATGAACTTTGGTGACTTTTTAACTGTGATGACCCAGAAAATGGTAAGTAGCTAAGACAATTATCATGGT
ATGGAGCCCCAGTCATCTGCAGAGGTCCATGGCGTCTTCCTGTTAAAACAGTCATGTGACCACAGAGCAG
TCCAGGTAGCAACTGCATCAGGAGGCCTGCCCTCCCATCATGTTACTTTGGGCTCCCAAAACAAGCCCTT
GTGCTTCTTTCTCAAGACTTCCAAGCAGATACCTCTTCCCACAGAATTCCAAATCAGTTAGGAAATAGAT
ATGGGATAGGGAGAGATATAGCGATAGGTAGCAAACGTCACCTTGGATGGAGTGCCTGGCTTGCCTGGTG
TTTCTTTGAGGCCAAAATGGGCTTCCTGACACTTGCCGCAAGTCTAGACTCGAGTTACATTGTTAAAAAG
GAAAGGGTGACCTG
